>Addgene plasmid #145246 | pGAL4-DBD-MCS-long | addgene full sequence | sequence record 311523 | Addgene NGS Result
GACATTGATTATTGACTAGTTATTAATAGTAATCAATTACGGGGTCATTAGTTCATAGCCCATATATGGA
GTTCCGCGTTACATAACTTACGGTAAATGGCCCGCCTGGCTGACCGCCCAACGACCCCCGCCCATTGACG
TCAATAATGACGTATGTTCCCATAGTAACGCCAATAGGGACTTTCCATTGACGTCAATGGGTGGAGTATT
TACGGTAAACTGCCCACTTGGCAGTACATCAAGTGTATCATATGCCAAGTACGCCCCCTATTGACGTCAA
TGACGGTAAATGGCCCGCCTGGCATTATGCCCAGTACATGACCTTATGGGACTTTCCTACTTGGCAGTAC
ATCTACGTATTAGTCATCGCTATTACCATGGTGATGCGGTTTTGGCAGTACATCAATGGGCGTGGATAGC
GGTTTGACTCACGGGGATTTCCAAGTCTCCACCCCATTGACGTCAATGGGAGTTTGTTTTGGCACCAAAA
TCAACGGGACTTTCCAAAATGTCGTAACAACTCCGCCCCATTGACGCAAATGGGCGGTAGGCGTGTACGG
TGGGAGGTCTATATAAGCAGAGCTCTCTGGCTAACTAGAGAACCCACTGCTTACTGGCTTATCGAAATTA
ATACGACTCACTATAGGGAGACCCAAGCTTGGTACCGAGCTCGGATCCACTAGTAACGGCCGCCAGTGTG
CTGGAATTCATGAAGCTACTGTCTTCTATCGAACAAGCATGCGATATTTGCCGACTTAAAAAGCTCAAGT
GCTCCAAAGAAAAACCGAAGTGCGCCAAGTGTCTGAAGAACAACTGGGAGTGTCGCTACTCTCCCAAAAC
CAAAAGGTCTCCGCTGACTAGGGCACATCTGACAGAAGTGGAATCAAGGCTAGAAAGACTGGAACAGCTA
TTTCTACTGATTTTTCCTCGAGAAGACCTTGACATGATTTTGAAAATGGATTCTTTACAGGATATAAAAG
CATTGTTAACAGGATTATTTGTACAAGATAATGTGAATAAAGATGCCGTCACAGATAGATTGGCTTCAGT
GGAGACTGATATGCCTCTAACATTGAGACAGCATAGAATAAGTGCGACATCATCATCGGAAGAGAGTAGT
AACAAAGGTCAAAGACAGTTGACTGTATCGGCGATCGCTAGCGGCCGCACCGGTCGTACGCTTAAGTCTA
GAGGGCCCTATTCTATAGTGTCACCTAAATGCTAGAGCTCGCTGATCAGCCTCGACTGTGCCTTCTAGTT
GCCAGCCATCTGTTGTTTGCCCCTCCCCCGTGCCTTCCTTGACCCTGGAAGGTGCCACTCCCACTGTCCT
TTCCTAATAAAATGAGGAAATTGCATCGCATTGTCTGAGTAGGTGTCATTCTATTCTGGGGGGTGGGGTG
GGGCAGGACAGCAAGGGGGAGGATTGGGAAGACAATAGCAGGCATGCTGGGGATGCGGTGGGCTCTATGG
CTTCTGAGGCGGAAAGAACCAGCTGGGGCTCTAGGGGGTATCCCC
[124 nt withheld, positions 1516-1639]
C
[91 nt withheld, positions 1641-1731]
A
[49 nt withheld, positions 1733-1781]
CCTTTGACGTTGGAGTCCACGTTCTTT
[37 nt withheld, positions 1809-1845]
ACCCTATCTCGGTCTATTCTTTTGATTTATAAGGGATTTTGCCGATTTCGGCCTATTGGTTAAAAAATGA
GCTGATTTAACAAAAATTTAACGCGAATTAATTCTGTGGAATGTGTGTCAGTTAGGGTGTGGAAAGTCCC
CAGGCTCCCCAGCAGGCAGAAGTATGCAAAGCATGCATCTCAATTAGTCAGCAACCAGGTGTGGAAAGTC
CCCAGGCTCCCCAGCAGGCAGAAGTATGCAAAGCATGCATCTCAATTAGTCAGCAACCATAGTCCCGCCC
CTAACTCCGCCCATCCCGCCCCTAACTCCGCCCAGTTCCGCCCATTCTCCGCCCCATGGCTGACTAATTT
TTTTTATTTATGCAGAGGCCGAGGCCGCCTCTGCCTCTGAGCTATTCCAGAAGTAGTGAGGAGGCTTTTT
TGGAGGCCTAGGCTTTTGCAAAAAGCTCCCGGGAGCTTGTATATCCATTTTCGGATCTGATCAAGAGACA
GGATGAGGATCGTTTCGCATGATTGAACAAGATGGATTGCACGCAGGTTCTCCGGCCGCTTGGGTGGAGA
GGCTATTCGGCTATGACTGGGCACAACAGACAATCGGCTGCTCTGATGCCGCCGTGTTCCGGCTGTCAGC
GCAGGGGCGCCCGGTTCTTTTTGTCAAGACCGACCTGTCCGGTGCCCTGAATGAACTGCAGGACGAGGCA
GCGCGGCTATCGTGGCTGGCCACGACGGGCGTTCCTTGCGCAGCTGTGCTCGACGTTGTCACTGAAGCGG
GAAGGGACTGGCTGCTATTGGGCGAAGTGCCGGGGCAGGATCTCCTGTCATCTCACCTTGCTCCTGCCGA
GAAAGTATCCATCATGGCTGATGCAATGCGGCGGCTGCATACGCTTGATCCGGCTACCTGCCCATTCGAC
CACCAAGCGAAACATCGCATCGAGCGAGCACGTACTCGGATGGAAGCCGGTCTTGTCGATCAGGATGATC
TGGACGAAGAGCATCAGGGGCTCGCGCCAGCCGAACTGTTCGCCAGGCTCAAGGCGCGCATGCCCGACGG
CGAGGATCTCGTCGTGACCCATGGCGATGCCTGCTTGCCGAATATCATGGTGGAAAATGGCCGCTTTTCT
GGATTCATCGACTGTGGCCGGCTGGGTGTGGCGGACCGCTATCAGGACATAGCGTTGGCTACCCGTGATA
TTGCTGAAGAGCTTGGCGGCGAATGGGCTGACCGCTTCCTCGTGCTTTACGGTATCGCCGCTCCCGATTC
GCAGCGCATCGCCTTCTATCGCCTTCTTGACGAGTTCTTCTGAGCGGGACTCTGGGGTTCGAAATGACCG
ACCAAGCGACGCCCAACCTGCCATCACGAGATTTCGATTCCACCGCCGCCTTCTATGAAAGGTTGGGCTT
CGGAATCGTTTTCCGGGACGCCGGCTGGATGATCCTCCAGCGCGGGGATCTCATGCTGGAGTTCTTCGCC
CACCCCAACTTGTTTATTGCAGCTTATAATGGTTACAAATAAAGCAATAGCATCACAAATTTCACAAATA
AAGCATTTTTTTCACTGCATTCTAGTTGTGGTTTGTCCAAACTCATCAATGTATCTTATCATGTCTGTAT
ACCGTCGACCTCTAGCTAGAGCTTGGCGTAATCATGGTCATAGCTGTTTCCTGTGTGAAATTGTTATCCG
CTCACAATTCCACACAACATACGAGCCGGAAGCATAAAGTGTAAAGCCTGGGGTGCCTAATGAGTGAGCT
AACTCACATTAATTGCGTTGCGCTCACTGCCCGCTTTCCAGTCGGGAAACCTGTCGTGCCAGCTGCATTA
ATGAATCGGCCAACGCGCGGGGAGAGGCGGTTTGCGTATTGGGCGCTCTTCCGCTTCCTCGCTCACTGAC
TCGCTGCGCTCGGTCGTTCGGCTGCGGCGAGCGGTATCAGCTCACTCAAAGGCGGTAATACGGTTATCCA
CAGAATCAGGGGATAACGCAGGAAAGAACATGTGAGCAAAAGGCCAGCAAAAGGCCAGGAACCGTAAAAA
GGCCGCGTTGCTGGCGTTTTTCCATAGGCTCCGCCCCCCTGACGAGCATCACAAAAATCGACGCTCAAGT
CAGAGGTGGCGAAACCCGACAGGACTATAAAGATACCAGGCGTTTCCCCCTGGAAGCTCCCTCGTGCGCT
CTCCTGTTCCGACCCTGCCGCTTACCGGATACCTGTCCGCCTTTCTCCCTTCGGGAAGCGTGGCGCTTTC
TCATAGCTCACGCTGTAGGTATCTCAGTTCGGTGTAGGTCGTTCGCTCCAAGCTGGGCTGTGTGCACGAA
CCCCCCGTTCAGCCCGACCGCTGCGCCTTATCCGGTAACTATCGTCTTGAGTCCAACCCGGTAAGACACG
ACTTATCGCCACTGGCAGCAGCCACTGGTAACAGGATTAGCAGAGCGAGGTATGTAGGCGGTGCTACAGA
GTTCTTGAAGTGGTGGCCTAACTACGGCTACACTAGAAGAACAGTATTTGGTATCTGCGCTCTGCTGAAG
CCAGTTACCTTCGGAAAAAGAGTTGGTAGCTCTTGATCCGGCAAACAAACCACCGCTGGTAGCGGTGGTT
TTTTTGTTTGCAAGCAGCAGATTACGCGCAGAAAAAAAGGATCTCAAGAAGATCCTTTGATCTTTTCTAC
GGGGTCTGACGCTCAGTGGAACGAAAACTCACGTTAAGGGATTTTGGTCATGAGATTATCAAAAAGGATC
TTCACCTAGATCCTTTTAAATTAAAAATGAAGTTTTAAATCAATCTAAAGTATATATGAGTAAACTTGGT
CTGACAGTTACCAATGCTTAATCAGTGAGGCACCTATCTCAGCGATCTGTCTATTTCGTTCATCCATAGT
TGCCTGACTTCCCGTCGTGTAGATAACTACGATACGGGAGGGCTTACCATCTGGCCCCAGTGCTGCAATG
ATACCGCGAGACCCACGCTCACCGGCTCCAGATTTATCAGCAATAAACCAGCCAGCCGGAAGGGCCGAGC
GCAGAAGTGGTCCTGCAACTTTATCCGCCTCCATCCAGTCTATTAATTGTTGCCGGGAAGCTAGAGTAAG
TAGTTCGCCAGTTAATAGTTTGCGCAACGTTGTTGCCATTGCTACAGGCATCGTGGTGTCACGCTCGTCG
TTTGGTATGGCTTCATTCAGCTCCGGTTCCCAACGATCAAGGCGAGTTACATGATCCCCCATGTTGTGCA
AAAAAGCGGTTAGCTCCTTCGGTCCTCCGATCGTTGTCAGAAGTAAGTTGGCCGCAGTGTTATCACTCAT
GGTTATGGCAGCACTGCATAATTCTCTTACTGTCATGCCATCCGTAAGATGCTTTTCTGTGACTGGTGAG
TACTCAACCAAGTCATTCTGAGAATAGTGTATGCGGCGACCGAGTTGCTCTTGCCCGGCGTCAATACGGG
ATAATACCGCGCCACATAGCAGAACTTTAAAAGTGCTCATCATTGGAAAACGTTCTTCGGGGCGAAAACT
CTCAAGGATCTTACCGCTGTTGAGATCCAGTTCGATGTAACCCACTCGTGCACCCAACTGATCTTCAGCA
TCTTTTACTTTCACCAGCGTTTCTGGGTGAGCAAAAACAGGAAGGCAAAATGCCGCAAAAAAGGGAATAA
GGGCGACACGGAAATGTTGAATACTCATACTCTTCCTTTTTCAATATTATTGAAGCATTTATCAGGGTTA
TTGTCTCATGAGCGGATACATATTTGAATGTATTTAGAAAAATAAACAAATAGGGGTTCCGCGCACATTT
CCCCGAAAAGTGCCACCTGACGTCGACGGATCGGGAGATCTCCCGATCCCCTATGGTGCACTCTCAGTAC
AATCTGCTCTGATGCCGCATAGTTAAGCCAGTATCTGCTCCCTGCTTGTGTGTTGGAGGTCGCTGAGTAG
TGCGCGAGCAAAATTTAAGCTACAACAAGGCAAGGCTTGACCGACAATTGCATGAAGAATCTGCTTAGGG
TTAGGCGTTTTGCGCTGCTTCGCGATGTACGGGCCAGATATACGCGTT
Features (pLannotate 1.2.2; 21 found; start..end, strand, type, name):
      1..380     +  enhancer       CMV enhancer: human cytomegalovirus immediate early enhancer
    381..584     +  promoter       CMV promoter: human cytomegalovirus (CMV) immediate early promoter
    580..613     +  LTR            5' LTR (truncated) (fragment): truncated 5' long terminal repeat (LTR) from HIV-1
    629..647     +  promoter       T7 promoter: promoter for bacteriophage T7 RNA polymerase
    710..1150    +  CDS            GAL4 DNA binding domain: DNA binding domain of the GAL4 transcriptional activator; Saccharomyces cerevisiae GAL4 (truncated)
   1202..1220    -  promoter       SP6 promoter: promoter for bacteriophage SP6 RNA polymerase
   1246..1470    +  polyA_signal   bGH poly(A) signal: bovine growth hormone polyadenylation signal
   1474..1495    +  promoter       SV40 promoter (fragment): SV40 enhancer and early promoter
   1516..1944    +  rep_origin     f1 ori (sequence partly withheld): f1 bacteriophage origin of replication; arrow indicates direction of (+) strand synthesis
   1958..2287    +  promoter       SV40 promoter: SV40 enhancer and early promoter
   2354..3145    +  CDS            neo: KKA2_KLEPN - Also known as kan, nptII. Experimental evidence at protein level: Swiss-Prot protein existence level 1. Resistance to kanamycin, neomycin, paromomycin, ribostamycin, butirosin and gentamicin B. From Klebsiella pneumoniae.
   3169..3327    +  CDS            ble (fragment): BLE_KLEPN - Experimental evidence at protein level: Swiss-Prot protein existence level 1. Binding protein with a strong affinity to the bleomycin family of antibiotics. Binds to CL990; an antimitotic-antibiotic compound. From Klebsiella pneumoniae.
   3322..3443    +  polyA_signal   SV40 poly(A) signal: SV40 polyadenylation signal
   3516..3532    -  protein_bind   lac operator: The lac repressor binds to the lac operator to inhibit transcription in E. coli. This inhibition can be relieved by adding lactose or isopropyl-β-D-thiogalactopyranoside (IPTG). lac repressor encoded by lacI
   3540..3570    -  promoter       lac promoter: promoter for the E. coli lac operon
   3585..3606    -  protein_bind   CAP binding site: CAP binding activates transcription in the presence of cAMP. E. coli catabolite activator protein
   3619..3711    -  CDS            lacI (fragment): lac repressor; lacI; The lac repressor binds to the lac operator to inhibit transcription in E. coli. This inhibition can be relieved by adding lactose or isopropyl-β-D-thiogalactopyranoside (IPTG).
   3894..4482    -  rep_origin     ori: high-copy-number ColE1/pMB1/pBR322/pUC origin of replication
   4653..5513    -  CDS            AmpR: β-lactamase; bla; confers resistance to ampicillin, carbenicillin, and related antibiotics
   5514..5618    -  promoter       AmpR promoter: bla
   5677..5729    -  misc_feature   bom (fragment): basis of mobility region from pBR322
