[The description below was written by a language model from this plasmid's Addgene catalogue record and pLannotate feature annotations shown in this document.]
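Description:
pGAL4-DBD-MCS-long is an empty mammalian expression backbone built on pcDNA3.1 (about 5.9 kb) that encodes the DNA-binding domain of the Saccharomyces cerevisiae GAL4 transcriptional activator followed by a multiple cloning site. No insert is present; the vector is meant to receive a coding sequence of interest cloned in frame downstream of the GAL4 DBD. Expression is driven by the human cytomegalovirus immediate-early enhancer and promoter and terminated by the bovine growth hormone polyadenylation signal. A T7 promoter upstream of the GAL4 DBD and a reverse-oriented SP6 promoter just past the cloning region flank the cassette; these are commonly used for in vitro transcription or as sequencing primer sites. The cloning site itself is not annotated in the feature table, but it would lie in the short interval between the end of the GAL4 DBD and the SP6 promoter. A short match annotated as a truncated HIV-1 5' LTR fragment sits next to the CMV promoter and does not indicate a lentiviral vector.

In bacteria the plasmid replicates from a high-copy ColE1/pUC-type origin and is selected with ampicillin through the β-lactamase gene; an f1 origin is also present, allowing single-stranded DNA production. For mammalian cells, an SV40 early promoter drives a neomycin/kanamycin phosphotransferase gene with an SV40 poly(A) signal, which permits G418 selection of stable transfectants. Small lac promoter/operator, lacI, ble and bom fragments are backbone remnants. GAL4 DBD fusions of this kind are typically used to tether a protein or domain to UAS-containing reporters to test its transcriptional activity, although the record gives no specific assay beyond the backbone's purpose.
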