Addgene plasmid #145246: pGAL4-DBD-MCS-long
Purpose: (Empty Backbone) Backbone vector expressing GAL4 DNA-binding domain followed by MCS
Depositing lab: Denes Hnisz. Depositing organization: Max Planck Institute for Molecular Genetics. Publication: Unblending of Transcriptional Condensates in Human Repeat Expansion Disease. Basu S, Mackowiak SD, Niskanen H, Knezevic D, Asimi V, Grosswendt S, Geertsema H, Ali S, Jerkovic I, Ewers H, Mundlos S, Meissner A, Ibrahim DM, Hnisz D. Cell. 2020 May 28;181(5):1062-1079.e30. doi: 10.1016/j.cell.2020.04.018. Epub 2020 May 7. PubMed 32386547.
Backbone
  Vector backbone: pcDNA3.1
  Vector type: Mammalian Expression
Growth in bacteria
  Bacterial resistance: Ampicillin, 100 μg/mL
  Growth temperature: 37°C
  Growth strain: DH5alpha
  Copy number: High Copy
Gene/Insert
  Gene/Insert name: None
Terms and licenses: Academic/Nonprofit Terms; Industry Terms: Not Available to Industry
How to cite: pGAL4-DBD-MCS-long was a gift from Denes Hnisz (Addgene plasmid # 145246 ; http://n2t.net/addgene:145246 ; RRID:Addgene_145246)
